Addgene plasmid #228820: pCSCG-Fc-pST3Gal1 H302A
Purpose: Expresses Fc-fusion pST3Gal1 H302A in mammalian cells
Depositing lab: Sriram Neelamegham. Depositing organization: University at Buffalo (SUNY Buffalo). Publication: Engineering glycosyltransferases into glycan binding proteins using a mammalian surface display platform. Hombu R, Beatty LE, Tomaszewski J, Park S, Neelamegham S. Nat Commun. 2025 Jul 18;16(1):6637. doi: 10.1038/s41467-025-62018-z. PubMed 40681527.
Backbone
  Vector backbone: pCSCG
  Backbone size w/o insert (bp): 7772
  Total vector size (bp): 9503
  Vector type: Mammalian Expression
Growth in bacteria
  Bacterial resistance: Ampicillin, 100 μg/mL
  Growth temperature: 37°C
  Growth strain: NEB Stable
  Copy number: High Copy
Gene/Insert
  Gene/Insert name: Fc-pST3Gal1 H302A
  Species: H. sapiens (human); pig
  Insert size (bp): 1731
  Mutation: amino acids 1-59 of pST3Gal1 were deleted and H302A is introduced in pST3Gal1
  Promoter: CMV
  Tag / fusion protein: human IgG1 Fc region (N terminal on insert); 6His tag (N terminal on insert)
  Cloning method: Gibson Cloning
  Sequencing primers: 5′ CGCAAATGGGCGGTAGGCGTG; 3′ CAGCATTGGTAGCTGCTGTA
Resource information
  A portion of this plasmid was derived from a plasmid made by: Sriram Neelamegham (Addgene #228819)
Terms and licenses: Academic/Nonprofit Terms; Industry Terms: Not Available to Industry
Depositor comments: Insert size includes N-terminal Fc portion. Fc-pST3Gal1 H302A shows binding to Siaα2,3Galβ1,3[GlcNAc(β1,6)]GalNAcα-Ser/Thr, but does not have enzymatic activity. Please visit https://doi.org/10.21203/rs.3.rs-5004188/v1 for the preprint. Plasmid contains a truncation that affects lentiviral components in the plasmid. Plasmid can still be cloned using E. coli and shows normal expression after transient transfection, but cannot be used to produce lentiviral vectors.
How to cite: pCSCG-Fc-pST3Gal1 H302A was a gift from Sriram Neelamegham (Addgene plasmid # 228820 ; http://n2t.net/addgene:228820 ; RRID:Addgene_228820)
