[The description below was written by a language model from this plasmid's Addgene catalogue record and pLannotate feature annotations shown in this document.]
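Description:
pCSCG-Fc-pST3Gal1 H302A is a mammalian expression plasmid built on the pCSCG backbone, a vector of lentiviral origin. It is maintained in E. coli through a high-copy ColE1/pUC-type origin with ampicillin resistance, and also carries an f1 origin. An SV40 promoter/EM7 promoter cassette drives a bleomycin/Zeocin resistance gene (BleoR) with an SV40 poly(A) signal. The catalogue lists a total size of about 9.5 kb, whereas the sequenced record annotated here is 7,350 nt. This fits the depositor's note that the plasmid has a truncation affecting its lentiviral components. Only a nef fragment and a truncated HIV-1 LTR are annotated downstream of the insert, and no upstream LTR or packaging signal is annotated. According to the depositor, the plasmid propagates normally and expresses well after transient transfection, but it cannot be used to make lentiviral vectors.

The payload is driven by the CMV enhancer/promoter. A bGH poly(A) signal lies downstream, beyond the residual viral sequence. The open reading frame begins with a 6xHis-containing tag fragment and a short segment matching human SELPLG. These are followed by the human IgG1 Fc region fused to the N-terminus of porcine ST3Gal1, a β-galactoside α2,3-sialyltransferase that acts on core 1 O-glycans. A partial TEV site is annotated just after the coding region. The enzyme lacks amino acids 1–59 and carries the H302A substitution. The depositor reports that this mutant has no enzymatic activity but still binds a sialylated core 2-type O-glycan structure. The construct therefore yields an Fc- and His-tagged glycosyltransferase repurposed as a glycan-binding protein, in keeping with the associated work on engineering such enzymes into lectin-like reagents.
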