Features (pLannotate 1.2.2; 25 found; start..end, strand, type, name):
     28..80      -  misc_feature   bom (fragment): basis of mobility region from pBR322
    235..614     +  enhancer       CMV enhancer: human cytomegalovirus immediate early enhancer
    615..818     +  promoter       CMV promoter: human cytomegalovirus (CMV) immediate early promoter
    931..947     +  CDS            capTEV™ (fragment): composite tag for in vivo biotinylation, TEV protease cleavage, and 6xHis tagging
    946..1026    +  CDS            SELPLG (fragment): SELPL_HUMAN - Experimental evidence at protein level: Swiss-Prot protein existence level 1. (Microbial infection) Acts as a receptor for enterovirus 71. From Homo sapiens (Human).
   1024..1689    +  CDS            IGHG1 (fragment): IGHG1_HUMAN - Experimental evidence at protein level: Swiss-Prot protein existence level 1. Constant region of immunoglobulin heavy chains. Immunoglobulins, also known as antibodies, are membrane-bound or secreted glycoproteins produced by B lymphocytes. In the recognition phase of humoral immunity, the membrane-bound immunoglobulins serve as receptors which, upon binding of a specific antigen, trigger the clonal expansion and differentiation of B lymphocytes into immunoglobulins- secreting plasma cells. Secreted immunoglobulins mediate the effector phase of humoral immunity, which results in
   1735..2586    +  CDS            ST3GAL1 (fragment): SIA4A_PIG - Also known as SIAT4A. Experimental evidence at protein level: Swiss-Prot protein existence level 1. A beta-galactoside alpha2-3 sialyltransferase involved in terminal sialylation of glycoproteins and glycolipids (PubMed:19820709, PubMed:8288606). Catalyzes the transfer of sialic acid (N-acetyl- neuraminic acid; Neu5Ac) from the nucleotide sugar donor CMP-Neu5Ac onto acceptor Galbeta-(1->3)-GalNAc-terminated glycoconjugates through an alpha2-3 linkage (PubMed:19820709, PubMed:8288606). Adds sialic acid to the core 1 O-glycan, Galbeta-(1->3)-GalNAc-O-Ser/Thr, which is a major structu
   2601..2619    +  CDS            TEV site (fragment): tobacco etch virus (TEV) protease recognition and cleavage site
   2636..3145    +  CDS            nef (fragment): NEF_HV1LA - Experimental evidence at protein level: Swiss-Prot protein existence level 1. Extracellular Nef protein targets CD4(+) T-lymphocytes for apoptosis by interacting with CXCR4 surface receptors. From Human immunodeficiency virus type 1 group M subtype B (isolate Lai) (HIV-1).
   3152..3332    +  LTR            5' LTR (truncated): truncated 5' long terminal repeat (LTR) from HIV-1
   3364..3588    +  polyA_signal   bGH poly(A) signal: bovine growth hormone polyadenylation signal
   3592..3613    +  promoter       SV40 promoter (fragment): SV40 enhancer and early promoter
   3634..4062    +  rep_origin     f1 ori (sequence partly withheld): f1 bacteriophage origin of replication; arrow indicates direction of (+) strand synthesis
   4076..4405    +  promoter       SV40 promoter: SV40 enhancer and early promoter
   4453..4500    +  promoter       EM7 promoter: synthetic bacterial promoter&nbsp
   4519..4893    +  CDS            BleoR: antibiotic-binding protein; Sh ble from Streptoalloteichus hindustanus; confers resistance to bleomycin, phleomycin, and Zeocin™
   4903..5028    +  CDS            ble (fragment): BLE_KLEPN - Experimental evidence at protein level: Swiss-Prot protein existence level 1. Binding protein with a strong affinity to the bleomycin family of antibiotics. Binds to CL990; an antimitotic-antibiotic compound. From Klebsiella pneumoniae.
   5023..5144    +  polyA_signal   SV40 poly(A) signal: SV40 polyadenylation signal
   5217..5233    -  protein_bind   lac operator: The lac repressor binds to the lac operator to inhibit transcription in E. coli. This inhibition can be relieved by adding lactose or isopropyl-β-D-thiogalactopyranoside (IPTG). lac repressor encoded by lacI
   5241..5271    -  promoter       lac promoter: promoter for the E. coli lac operon
   5286..5307    -  protein_bind   CAP binding site: CAP binding activates transcription in the presence of cAMP. E. coli catabolite activator protein
   5320..5412    -  CDS            lacI (fragment): lac repressor; lacI; The lac repressor binds to the lac operator to inhibit transcription in E. coli. This inhibition can be relieved by adding lactose or isopropyl-β-D-thiogalactopyranoside (IPTG).
   5595..6183    -  rep_origin     ori: high-copy-number ColE1/pMB1/pBR322/pUC origin of replication
   6354..7214    -  CDS            AmpR: β-lactamase; bla; confers resistance to ampicillin, carbenicillin, and related antibiotics
   7215..7319    -  promoter       AmpR promoter: bla
>Addgene plasmid #228820 | pCSCG-Fc-pST3Gal1 H302A | addgene full sequence | sequence record 483011 | Addgene NGS Result
GACGGATCGGGAGATCTCCCGATCCCCTATGGTGCACTCTCAGTACAATCTGCTCTGATGCCGCATAGTT
AAGCCAGTATCTGCTCCCTGCTTGTGTGTTGGAGGTCGCTGAGTAGTGCGCGAGCAAAATTTAAGCTACA
ACAAGGCAAGGCTTGACCGACAATTGCATGAAGAATCTGCTTAGGGTTAGGCGTTTTGCGCTGCTTCGCG
ATGTACGGGCCAGATATACGCGTTGACATTGATTATTGACTAGTTATTAATAGTAATCAATTACGGGGTC
ATTAGTTCATAGCCCATATATGGAGTTCCGCGTTACATAACTTACGGTAAATGGCCCGCCTGGCTGACCG
CCCAACGACCCCCGCCCATTGACGTCAATAATGACGTATGTTCCCATAGTAACGCCAATAGGGACTTTCC
ATTGACGTCAATGGGTGGAGTATTTACGGTAAACTGCCCACTTGGCAGTACATCAAGTGTATCATATGCC
AAGTACGCCCCCTATTGACGTCAATGACGGTAAATGGCCCGCCTGGCATTATGCCCAGTACATGACCTTA
TGGGACTTTCCTACTTGGCAGTACATCTACGTATTAGTCATCGCTATTACCATGGTGATGCGGTTTTGGC
AGTACATCAATGGGCGTGGATAGCGGTTTGACTCACGGGGATTTCCAAGTCTCCACCCCATTGACGTCAA
TGGGAGTTTGTTTTGGCACCAAAATCAACGGGACTTTCCAAAATGTCGTAACAACTCCGCCCCATTGACG
CAAATGGGCGGTAGGCGTGTACGGTGGGAGGTCTATATAAGCAGAGCTGGTTTAGTGAACCGTCAGATCC
GCTAGCGCCGCCACCATGATTCCTGCCAGATTTGCCGGGGTGCTGCTTGCTCTGGCCCTCATTTTGCCAG
GGACCCTTTGTACCGGTCACCATCATCATCATCATCAGGCCACCGAATATGAGTACCTAGATTATGATTT
CCTGCCAGAAACGGAGCCTCCACGACCTATGATGGATGACGATGACAAATCTAGAACATGCCCACCGTGC
CCAGCACCTGAACTCGCGGGGGCACCGTCAGTCTTCCTCTTCCCCCCAAAACCCAAGGACACCCTCATGA
TCTCCCGGACCCCTGAGGTCACATGCGTGGTGGTGGACGTGAGCCACGAAGACCCTGAGGTCAAGTTCAA
CTGGTACGTGGACGGCGTGGAGGTGCATAATGCCAAGACAAAGCCGCGGGAGGAGCAGTACAACAGCACG
TACCGTGTGGTCAGCGTCCTCACCGTCCTGCACCAGGACTGGCTGAATGGCAAGGAGTACAAGTGCAAGG
TCTCCAACAAAGCCCTCCCAGCCCCCATCGAGAAAACCATCTCCAAAGCCAAAGGGCAGCCCCGAGAACC
ACAGGTGTACACCCTGCCCCCATCCCGGGATGAGCTGACCAAGAACCAGGTCAGCCTGACCTGCCTGGTC
AAAGGCTTCTATCCCAGCGACATCGCCGTGGAGTGGGAGAGCAATGGGCAGCCGGAGAACAACTACAAGA
CCACGCCTCCCGTGCTGGACTCCGACGGCTCCTTCTTCCTCTACAGCAAGCTCACCGTGGACAAGAGCAG
GTGGCAGCAGGGGAACGTCTTCTCATGCTCCGTGATGCATGAGGCTCTGCACAACCACTACACGCAGAAG
AGCCTCTCCCTGTCTCCGGGTAAAGGTAGCGGCTCTGGTAGCGGTTCCGGCTCTCGCCCGTGCACCTGTA
CCCGCTGCATCGAGGAGCAGCGCGTTAGCGCGTGGTTTGATGAACGTTTCAATCGCAGCATGCAGCCGCT
GTTAACCGCGAAAAATGCGCATCTGGAAGAAGATACCTATAAATGGTGGTTACGCCTGCAGCGTGAGAAA
CAGCCAAACAACCTGAATGATACGATCCGCGAGCTCTTCCAAGTGGTGCCGGGCAACGTTGATCCGCTGC
TGGAAAAACGCTTAGTGTCTTGTCGCCGCTGCGCCGTGGTGGGCAACTCTGGTAACCTGAAAGAAAGCTA
CTATGGCCCGCAGATTGACAGCCATGACTTCGTTCTGCGTATGAACAAAGCGCCGACCGAAGGTTTTGAG
GCGGATGTTGGTAGCAAAACCACGCATCATTTTGTTTATCCGGAAAGCTTCCGTGAATTAGCGCAAGAAG
TGAGCATGATTCTGGTACCGTTTAAAACGACCGATCTGGAATGGGTGATTTCTGCCACGACCACGGGCCG
TATTTCTCATACGTATGTTCCGGTGCCGGCGAAAATCAAAGTGAAGAAAGAAAAAATTCTGATCTATCAC
CCGGCGTTTATTAAATATGTGTTTGATCGCTGGCTGCAGGGCCACGGTCGTTATCCGTCTACGGGCATCC
TGAGCGTGATTTTTAGCCTGCATATTTGTGACGAGGTCGACCTGTACGGTTTTGGCGCCGATTCTAAAGG
TAACTGGCACGCGTATTGGGAAAACAATCCATCTGCGGGTGCGTTTCGCAAGACCGGCGTTCATGATGGT
GATTTCGAGTCTAATGTTACCACCATCCTGGCGAGCATTAACAAAATTCGTATTTTCAAAGGTCGTTGAC
CTGCAGGTTCGAAAACCTGTACTTCCAGGGCCATCACCATCACCATCACTGACTCGAGACCTAGAAAAAC
ATGGAGCAATCACAAGTAGCAATACAGCAGCTACCAATGCTGATTGTGCCTGGCTAGAAGCACAAGAGGA
GGAGGAGGTGGGTTTTCCAGTCACACCTCAGGTACCTTTAAGACCAATGACTTACAAGGCAGCTGTAGAT
CTTAGCCACTTTTTAAAAGAAAAGGGGGGACTGGAAGGGCTAATTCACTCCCAACGAAGACAAGATATCC
TTGATCTGTGGATCTACCACACACAAGGCTACTTCCCTGATTGGCAGAACTACACACCAGGGCCAGGGAT
CAGATATCCACTGACCTTTGGATGGTGCTACAAGCTAGTACCAGTTGAGCAAGAGAAGGTAGAAGAAGCC
AATGAAGGAGAGAACACCCGCTTGTTACACCCTGTGAGCCTGCATGGGATGGATGACCCGGAGAGAGAAG
TATTAGAGTGGAGGTTTGACAGCCGCCTAGCATTTCATCACATGGCCCGAGAGCTGCATCCGGACTGTAC
TGGGTCTCTCTGGTTAGACCAGATCTGAGCCTGGGAGCTCTCTGGCTAACTAGGGAACCCACTGCTTAAG
CCTCAATAAAGCTTGCCTTGAGTGCTTCAAGTAGTGTGTGCCCGTCTGTTGTGTGACTCTGGTAACTAGA
GATCCCTCAGACCCTTTTAGTCAGTGTGGAAAATCTCTAGCAGGGCCCGTTTAAACCCGCTGATCAGCCT
CGACTGTGCCTTCTAGTTGCCAGCCATCTGTTGTTTGCCCCTCCCCCGTGCCTTCCTTGACCCTGGAAGG
TGCCACTCCCACTGTCCTTTCCTAATAAAATGAGGAAATTGCATCGCATTGTCTGAGTAGGTGTCATTCT
ATTCTGGGGGGTGGGGTGGGGCAGGACAGCAAGGGGGAGGATTGGGAAGACAATAGCAGGCATGCTGGGG
ATGCGGTGGGCTCTATGGCTTCTGAGGCGGAAAGAACCAGCTGGGGCTCTAGGGGGTATCCCC
[124 nt withheld, positions 3634-3757]
C
[91 nt withheld, positions 3759-3849]
A
[49 nt withheld, positions 3851-3899]
CCTTTGACGTTGGAGTCCACGTTCTTT
[37 nt withheld, positions 3927-3963]
ACCCTATCTCGGTCTATTCTTTTGATTTATAAGGGATTTTGCCGATTTCGGCCTATTGGTTAAAAAATGA
GCTGATTTAACAAAAATTTAACGCGAATTAATTCTGTGGAATGTGTGTCAGTTAGGGTGTGGAAAGTCCC
CAGGCTCCCCAGCAGGCAGAAGTATGCAAAGCATGCATCTCAATTAGTCAGCAACCAGGTGTGGAAAGTC
CCCAGGCTCCCCAGCAGGCAGAAGTATGCAAAGCATGCATCTCAATTAGTCAGCAACCATAGTCCCGCCC
CTAACTCCGCCCATCCCGCCCCTAACTCCGCCCAGTTCCGCCCATTCTCCGCCCCATGGCTGACTAATTT
TTTTTATTTATGCAGAGGCCGAGGCCGCCTCTGCCTCTGAGCTATTCCAGAAGTAGTGAGGAGGCTTTTT
TGGAGGCCTAGGCTTTTGCAAAAAGCTCCCGGGAGCTTGTATATCCATTTTCGGATCTGATCAGCACGTG
TTGACAATTAATCATCGGCATAGTATATCGGCATAGTATAATACGACAAGGTGAGGAACTAAACCATGGC
CAAGTTGACCAGTGCCGTTCCGGTGCTCACCGCGCGCGACGTCGCCGGAGCGGTCGAGTTCTGGACCGAC
CGGCTCGGGTTCTCCCGGGACTTCGTGGAGGACGACTTCGCCGGTGTGGTCCGGGACGACGTGACCCTGT
TCATCAGCGCGGTCCAGGACCAGGTGGTGCCGGACAACACCCTGGCCTGGGTGTGGGTGCGCGGCCTGGA
CGAGCTGTACGCCGAGTGGTCGGAGGTCGTGTCCACGAACTTCCGGGACGCCTCCGGGCCGGCCATGACC
GAGATCGGCGAGCAGCCGTGGGGGCGGGAGTTCGCCCTGCGCGACCCGGCCGGCAACTGCGTGCACTTCG
TGGCCGAGGAGCAGGACTGACACGTGCTACGAGATTTCGATTCCACCGCCGCCTTCTATGAAAGGTTGGG
CTTCGGAATCGTTTTCCGGGACGCCGGCTGGATGATCCTCCAGCGCGGGGATCTCATGCTGGAGTTCTTC
GCCCACCCCAACTTGTTTATTGCAGCTTATAATGGTTACAAATAAAGCAATAGCATCACAAATTTCACAA
ATAAAGCATTTTTTTCACTGCATTCTAGTTGTGGTTTGTCCAAACTCATCAATGTATCTTATCATGTCTG
TATACCGTCGACCTCTAGCTAGAGCTTGGCGTAATCATGGTCATAGCTGTTTCCTGTGTGAAATTGTTAT
CCGCTCACAATTCCACACAACATACGAGCCGGAAGCATAAAGTGTAAAGCCTGGGGTGCCTAATGAGTGA
GCTAACTCACATTAATTGCGTTGCGCTCACTGCCCGCTTTCCAGTCGGGAAACCTGTCGTGCCAGCTGCA
TTAATGAATCGGCCAACGCGCGGGGAGAGGCGGTTTGCGTATTGGGCGCTCTTCCGCTTCCTCGCTCACT
GACTCGCTGCGCTCGGTCGTTCGGCTGCGGCGAGCGGTATCAGCTCACTCAAAGGCGGTAATACGGTTAT
CCACAGAATCAGGGGATAACGCAGGAAAGAACATGTGAGCAAAAGGCCAGCAAAAGGCCAGGAACCGTAA
AAAGGCCGCGTTGCTGGCGTTTTTCCATAGGCTCCGCCCCCCTGACGAGCATCACAAAAATCGACGCTCA
AGTCAGAGGTGGCGAAACCCGACAGGACTATAAAGATACCAGGCGTTTCCCCCTGGAAGCTCCCTCGTGC
GCTCTCCTGTTCCGACCCTGCCGCTTACCGGATACCTGTCCGCCTTTCTCCCTTCGGGAAGCGTGGCGCT
TTCTCATAGCTCACGCTGTAGGTATCTCAGTTCGGTGTAGGTCGTTCGCTCCAAGCTGGGCTGTGTGCAC
GAACCCCCCGTTCAGCCCGACCGCTGCGCCTTATCCGGTAACTATCGTCTTGAGTCCAACCCGGTAAGAC
ACGACTTATCGCCACTGGCAGCAGCCACTGGTAACAGGATTAGCAGAGCGAGGTATGTAGGCGGTGCTAC
AGAGTTCTTGAAGTGGTGGCCTAACTACGGCTACACTAGAAGAACAGTATTTGGTATCTGCGCTCTGCTG
AAGCCAGTTACCTTCGGAAAAAGAGTTGGTAGCTCTTGATCCGGCAAACAAACCACCGCTGGTAGCGGTG
GTTTTTTTGTTTGCAAGCAGCAGATTACGCGCAGAAAAAAAGGATCTCAAGAAGATCCTTTGATCTTTTC
TACGGGGTCTGACGCTCAGTGGAACGAAAACTCACGTTAAGGGATTTTGGTCATGAGATTATCAAAAAGG
ATCTTCACCTAGATCCTTTTAAATTAAAAATGAAGTTTTAAATCAATCTAAAGTATATATGAGTAAACTT
GGTCTGACAGTTACCAATGCTTAATCAGTGAGGCACCTATCTCAGCGATCTGTCTATTTCGTTCATCCAT
AGTTGCCTGACTCCCCGTCGTGTAGATAACTACGATACGGGAGGGCTTACCATCTGGCCCCAGTGCTGCA
ATGATACCGCGAGACCCACGCTCACCGGCTCCAGATTTATCAGCAATAAACCAGCCAGCCGGAAGGGCCG
AGCGCAGAAGTGGTCCTGCAACTTTATCCGCCTCCATCCAGTCTATTAATTGTTGCCGGGAAGCTAGAGT
AAGTAGTTCGCCAGTTAATAGTTTGCGCAACGTTGTTGCCATTGCTACAGGCATCGTGGTGTCACGCTCG
TCGTTTGGTATGGCTTCATTCAGCTCCGGTTCCCAACGATCAAGGCGAGTTACATGATCCCCCATGTTGT
GCAAAAAAGCGGTTAGCTCCTTCGGTCCTCCGATCGTTGTCAGAAGTAAGTTGGCCGCAGTGTTATCACT
CATGGTTATGGCAGCACTGCATAATTCTCTTACTGTCATGCCATCCGTAAGATGCTTTTCTGTGACTGGT
GAGTACTCAACCAAGTCATTCTGAGAATAGTGTATGCGGCGACCGAGTTGCTCTTGCCCGGCGTCAATAC
GGGATAATACCGCGCCACATAGCAGAACTTTAAAAGTGCTCATCATTGGAAAACGTTCTTCGGGGCGAAA
ACTCTCAAGGATCTTACCGCTGTTGAGATCCAGTTCGATGTAACCCACTCGTGCACCCAACTGATCTTCA
GCATCTTTTACTTTCACCAGCGTTTCTGGGTGAGCAAAAACAGGAAGGCAAAATGCCGCAAAAAAGGGAA
TAAGGGCGACACGGAAATGTTGAATACTCATACTCTTCCTTTTTCAATATTATTGAAGCATTTATCAGGG
TTATTGTCTCATGAGCGGATACATATTTGAATGTATTTAGAAAAATAAACAAATAGGGGTTCCGCGCACA
TTTCCCCGAAAAGTGCCACCTGACGTC
